>Addgene plasmid #223061 | pdest METTL1-CM Neo | addgene full sequence | sequence record 440989 | Addgene NGS Result
AGGTGGCACTTTTCGGGGAAATGTGCGCGGAACCCCTATTTGTTTATTTTTCTAAATACATTCAAATATG
TATCCGCTCATGAGACAATAACCCTGATAAATGCTTCAATAATATTGAAAAAGGAAGAGTATGAGTATTC
AACATTTCCGTGTCGCCCTTATTCCCTTTTTTGCGGCATTTTGCCTTCCTGTTTTTGCTCACCCAGAAAC
GCTGGTGAAAGTAAAAGATGCTGAAGATCAGTTGGGTGCACGAGTGGGTTACATCGAACTGGATCTCAAC
AGCGGTAAGATCCTTGAGAGTTTTCGCCCCGAAGAACGTTTTCCAATGATGAGCACTTTTAAAGTTCTGC
TATGTGGCGCGGTATTATCCCGTATTGACGCCGGGCAAGAGCAACTCGGTCGCCGCATACACTATTCTCA
GAATGACTTGGTTGAGTACTCACCAGTCACAGAAAAGCATCTTACGGATGGCATGACAGTAAGAGAATTA
TGCAGTGCTGCCATAACCATGAGTGATAACACTGCGGCCAACTTACTTCTGACAACGATCGGAGGACCGA
AGGAGCTAACCGCTTTTTTGCACAACATGGGGGATCATGTAACTCGCCTTGATCGTTGGGAACCGGAGCT
GAATGAAGCCATACCAAACGACGAGCGTGACACCACGATGCCTGTAGCAATGGCAACAACGTTGCGCAAA
CTATTAACTGGCGAACTACTTACTCTAGCTTCCCGGCAACAATTAATAGACTGGATGGAGGCGGATAAAG
TTGCAGGACCACTTCTGCGCTCGGCCCTTCCGGCTGGCTGGTTTATTGCTGATAAATCTGGAGCCGGTGA
GCGTGGGTCTCGCGGTATCATTGCAGCACTGGGGCCAGATGGTAAGCCCTCCCGTATCGTAGTTATCTAC
ACGACGGGGAGTCAGGCAACTATGGATGAACGAAATAGACAGATCGCTGAGATAGGTGCCTCACTGATTA
AGCATTGGTAACTGTCAGACCAAGTTTACTCATATATACTTTAGATTGATTTAAAACTTCATTTTTAATT
TAAAAGGATCTAGGTGAAGATCCTTTTTGATAATCTCATGACCAAAATCCCTTAACGTGAGTTTTCGTTC
CACTGAGCGTCAGACCCCGTAGAAAAGATCAAAGGATCTTCTTGAGATCCTTTTTTTCTGCGCGTAATCT
GCTGCTTGCAAACAAAAAAACCACCGCTACCAGCGGTGGTTTGTTTGCCGGATCAAGAGCTACCAACTCT
TTTTCCGAAGGTAACTGGCTTCAGCAGAGCGCAGATACCAAATACTGTTCTTCTAGTGTAGCCGTAGTTA
GGCCACCACTTCAAGAACTCTGTAGCACCGCCTACATACCTCGCTCTGCTAATCCTGTTACCAGTGGCTG
CTGCCAGTGGCGATAAGTCGTGTCTTACCGGGTTGGACTCAAGACGATAGTTACCGGATAAGGCGCAGCG
GTCGGGCTGAACGGGGGGTTCGTGCACACAGCCCAGCTTGGAGCGAACGACCTACACCGAACTGAGATAC
CTACAGCGTGAGCTATGAGAAAGCGCCACGCTTCCCGAAGGGAGAAAGGCGGACAGGTATCCGGTAAGCG
GCAGGGTCGGAACAGGAGAGCGCACGAGGGAGCTTCCAGGGGGAAACGCCTGGTATCTTTATAGTCCTGT
CGGGTTTCGCCACCTCTGACTTGAGCGTCGATTTTTGTGATGCTCGTCAGGGGGGCGGAGCCTATGGAAA
AACGCCAGCAACGCGGCCTTTTTACGGTTCCTGGCCTTTTGCTGGCCTTTTGCTCACATGTTCTTTCCTG
CGTTATCCCCTGATTCTGTGGATAACCGTATTACCGCCTTTGAGTGAGCTGATACCGCTCGCCGCAGCCG
AACGACCGAGCGCAGCGAGTCAGTGAGCGAGGAAGCGGAAGAGCGCCCAATACGCAAACCGCCTCTCCCC
GCGCGTTGGCCGATTCATTAATGCAGCTGGCACGACAGGTTTCCCGACTGGAAAGCGGGCAGTGAGCGCA
ACGCAATTAATGTGAGTTAGCTCACTCATTAGGCACCCCAGGCTTTACACTTTATGCTTCCGGCTCGTAT
GTTGTGTGGAATTGTGAGCGGATAACAATTTCACACAGGAAACAGCTATGACCATGATTACGCCAAGCGC
GCAATTAACCCTCACTAAAGGGAACAAAAGCTGGAGCTGCAAGCTTAATGTAGTCTTATGCAATACTCTT
GTAGTCTTGCAACATGGTAACGATGAGTTAGCAACATGCCTTACAAGGAGAGAAAAAGCACCGTGCATGC
CGATTGGTGGAAGTAAGGTGGTACGATCGTGCCTTATTAGGAAGGCAACAGACGGGTCTGACATGGATTG
GACGAACCACTGAATTGCCGCATTGCAGAGATATTGTATTTAAGTGCCTAGCTCGATACATAAACGGGTC
TCTCTGGTTAGACCAGATCTGAGCCTGGGAGCTCTCTGGCTAACTAGGGAACCCACTGCTTAAGCCTCAA
TAAAGCTTGCCTTGAGTGCTTCAAGTAGTGTGTGCCCGTCTGTTGTGTGACTCTGGTAACTAGAGATCCC
TCAGACCCTTTTAGTCAGTGTGGAAAATCTCTAGCAGTGGCGCCCGAACAGGGACTTGAAAGCGAAAGGG
AAACCAGAGGAGCTCTCTCGACGCAGGACTCGGCTTGCTGAAGCGCGCACGGCAAGAGGCGAGGGGCGGC
GACTGGTGAGTACGCCAAAAATTTTGACTAGCGGAGGCTAGAAGGAGAGAGATGGGTGCGAGAGCGTCAG
TATTAAGCGGGGGAGAATTAGATCGCGATGGGAAAAAATTCGGTTAAGGCCAGGGGGAAAGAAAAAATAT
AAATTAAAACATATAGTATGGGCAAGCAGGGAGCTAGAACGATTCGCAGTTAATCCTGGCCTGTTAGAAA
CATCAGAAGGCTGTAGACAAATACTGGGACAGCTACAACCATCCCTTCAGACAGGATCAGAAGAACTTAG
ATCATTATATAATACAGTAGCAACCCTCTATTGTGTGCATCAAAGGATAGAGATAAAAGACACCAAGGAA
GCTTTAGACAAGATAGAGGAAGAGCAAAACAAAAGTAAGACCACCGCACAGCAAGCGGCCGCTGATCTTC
AGACCTGGAGGAGGAGATATGAGGGACAATTGGAGAAGTGAATTATATAAATATAAAGTAGTAAAAATTG
AACCATTAGGAGTAGCACCCACCAAGGCAAAGAGAAGAGTGGTGCAGAGAGAAAAAAGAGCAGTGGGAAT
AGGAGCTTTGTTCCTTGGGTTCTTGGGAGCAGCAGGAAGCACTATGGGCGCAGCGTCAATGACGCTGACG
GTACAGGCCAGACAATTATTGTCTGGTATAGTGCAGCAGCAGAACAATTTGCTGAGGGCTATTGAGGCGC
AACAGCATCTGTTGCAACTCACAGTCTGGGGCATCAAGCAGCTCCAGGCAAGAATCCTGGCTGTGGAAAG
ATACCTAAAGGATCAACAGCTCCTGGGGATTTGGGGTTGCTCTGGAAAACTCATTTGCACCACTGCTGTG
CCTTGGAATGCTAGTTGGAGTAATAAATCTCTGGAACAGATTTGGAATCACACGACCTGGATGGAGTGGG
ACAGAGAAATTAACAATTACACAAGCTTAATACACTCCTTAATTGAAGAATCGCAAAACCAGCAAGAAAA
GAATGAACAAGAATTATTGGAATTAGATAAATGGGCAAGTTTGTGGAATTGGTTTAACATAACAAATTGG
CTGTGGTATATAAAATTATTCATAATGATAGTAGGAGGCTTGGTAGGTTTAAGAATAGTTTTTGCTGTAC
TTTCTATAGTGAATAGAGTTAGGCAGGGATATTCACCATTATCGTTTCAGACCCACCTCCCAACCCCGAG
GGGACCCGACAGGCCCGAAGGAATAGAAGAAGAAGGTGGAGAGAGAGACAGAGACAGATCCATTCGATTA
GTGAACGGATCTCGACGGTATCGGTTAACTTTTAAAAGAAAAGGGGGGATTGGGGGGTACAGTGCAGGGG
AAAGAATAGTAGACATAATAGCAACAGACATACAAACTAAAGAATTACAAAAACAAATTACAAAATTCAA
AATTTTATCGATAAGCTTGGGAGTTCCGCGTTACATAACTTACGGTAAATGGCCCGCCTGGCTGACCGCC
CAACGACCCCCGCCCATTGACGTCAATAATGACGTATGTTCCCATAGTAACGCCAATAGGGACTTTCCAT
TGACGTCAATGGGTGGAGTATTTACGGTAAACTGCCCACTTGGCAGTACATCAAGTGTATCATATGCCAA
GTACGCCCCCTATTGACGTCAATGACGGTAAATGGCCCGCCTGGCATTATGCCCAGTACATGACCTTATG
GGACTTTCCTACTTGGCAGTACATCTACGTATTAGTCATCGCTATTACCATGGTGATGCGGTTTTGGCAG
TACATCAATGGGCGTGGATAGCGGTTTGACTCACGGGGATTTCCAAGTCTCCACCCCATTGACGTCAATG
GGAGTTTGTTTTGGCACCAAAATCAACGGGACTTTCCAAAATGTCGTAACAACTCCGCCCCATTGACGCA
AATGGGCGGTAGGCGTGTACGGTGGGAGGTCTATATAAGCAGAGCTCGTTTAGTGAACCGTCAGATCGCC
TGGAGACGCCATCCACGCTGTTTTGACCTCCATAGAAGACACCGACTCTAGTCCAGTGTGGTGGAATTCT
GCAGATATCAACAAGTTTGTACAAAAAAGCAGGCTTCACCATGGCAGCCGAGACTCGGAACGTGGCCGGA
GCAGAGGCCCCACCGCCCCAGAAGCGCTACTACCGGCAACGTGCTCACTCCAACCCCATGGCGGACCACA
CGCTGCGCTACCCTGTGAAGCCAGAGGAGATGGACTGGTCTGAGCTATACCCAGAGTTCTTCGCTCCACT
CACTCAAAATCAGAGCCACGACGATCCGAAAGACAAAAAGGAAAAGAGAGCTCAGGCCCAAGTGGAGTTT
GCAGACATAGGCTGTGGCTATGGTGGCCTGTTAGTGGAACTGTCACCGCTGTTCCCAGACACACTTATTC
TGGGTCTGGAGATCCGTGTTAAAGTGTCTGATTACGTACAAGACCGGATTCGGGCCCTACGCGCAGCTCC
TGCAGGTGGCTTCCAGAACATCGCCTGTCTCCGTAGCAATGCCATGAAGCACCTGCCGAATTTTTTTTAT
AAAGGCCAGCTGACAAAGATGTTCTTCGCGTTCCCCGCGCCGCACTTTAAACGTACGAAACACAAGTGGC
GAATCATCAGTCCCACCCTGCTAGCAGAATATGCCTACGTGCTAAGAGTTGGGGGGCTGGTGTATACCAT
AACCGATGTGCTGGAGCTACACGATTGGATGTGTACCCACTTTGAAGAGCACCCACTGTTTGAGCGTGTG
CCTCTGGAGGACCTGAGTGAAGACCCCGTTGTGGGACATCTAGGCACCTCAACTGAGGAGGGGAAGAAAG
TTCTACGTAATGGAGGGAAGAATTTCCCAGCCATCTTCCGAAGAATACAAGATCCCGTCCTCCAGGCAGT
GACCTCCCAAACCAGCCTGCCTGGTCACTGAAACCCAGCTTTCTTGTACAAAGTGGTTGATATCCAGCAC
AGTGGCGGCCGCTCGACAATCAACCTCTGGATTACAAAATTTGTGAAAGATTGACTGGTATTCTTAACTA
TGTTGCTCCTTTTACGCTATGTGGATACGCTGCTTTAATGCCTTTGTATCATGCTATTGCTTCCCGTATG
GCTTTCATTTTCTCCTCCTTGTATAAATCCTGGTTGCTGTCTCTTTATGAGGAGTTGTGGCCCGTTGTCA
GGCAACGTGGCGTGGTGTGCACTGTGTTTGCTGACGCAACCCCCACTGGTTGGGGCATTGCCACCACCTG
TCAGCTCCTTTCCGGGACTTTCGCTTTCCCCCTCCCTATTGCCACGGCGGAACTCATCGCCGCCTGCCTT
GCCCGCTGCTGGACAGGGGCTCGGCTGTTGGGCACTGACAATTCCGTGGTGTTGTCGGGGAAGCTGACGT
CCTTTCCATGGCTGCTCGCCTGTGTTGCCACCTGGATTCTGCGCGGGACGTCCTTCTGCTACGTCCCTTC
GGCCCTCAATCCAGCGGACCTTCCTTCCCGCGGCCTGCTGCCGGCTCTGCGGCCTCTTCCGCGTCTTCGC
CTTCGCCCTCAGACGAGTCGGATCTCCCTTTGGGCCGCCTCCCCGCCTGGAATTCTGCAGATATCCGGAC
TAGTGATCTAATTCTACCGGGTAGGGGAGGCGCTTTTCCCAAGGCAGTCTGGAGCATGCGCTTTAGCAGC
CCCGCTGGGCACTTGGCGCTACACAAGTGGCCTCTGGCCTCGCACACATTCCACATCCACCGGTAGGCGC
CAACCGGCTCCGTTCTTTGGTGGCCCCTTCGCGCCACCTTCTACTCCTCCCCTAGTCAGGAAGTTCCCCC
CCGCCCCGCAGCTCGCGTCGTGCAGGACGTGACAAATGGAAGTAGCACGTCTCACTAGTCTCGTGCAGAT
GGACAGCACCGCTGAGCAATGGAAGCGGGTAGGCCTTTGGGGCAGCGGCCAATAGCAGCTTTGCTCCTTC
GCTTTCTGGGCTCAGAGGCTGGGAAGGGGTGGGTCCGGGGGCGGGCTCAGGGGCGGGCTCAGGGGCGGGG
CGGGCGCCCGAAGGTCCTCCGGAGGCCCGGCATTCTGCACGCTTCAAAAGCGCACGTCTGCCGCGCTGTT
CTCCTCTTCCTCATCTCCGGGCCTTTCGACCTGCAGCCAATATGGGATCGGCCATTGAACAAGATGGATT
GCACGCAGGTTCTCCGGCCGCTTGGGTGGAGAGGCTATTCGGCTATGACTGGGCACAACAGACAATCGGC
TGCTCTGATGCCGCCGTGTTCCGGCTGTCAGCGCAGGGGCGCCCGGTTCTTTTTGTCAAGACCGACCTGT
CCGGTGCCCTGAATGAACTGCAGGACGAGGCAGCGCGGCTATCGTGGCTGGCCACGACGGGCGTTCCTTG
CGCAGCTGTGCTCGACGTTGTCACTGAAGCGGGAAGGGACTGGCTGCTATTGGGCGAAGTGCCGGGGCAG
GATCTCCTGTCATCTCACCTTGCTCCTGCCGAGAAAGTATCCATCATGGCTGATGCAATGCGGCGGCTGC
ATACGCTTGATCCGGCTACCTGCCCATTCGACCACCAAGCGAAACATCGCATCGAGCGAGCACGTACTCG
GATGGAAGCCGGTCTTGTCGATCAGGATGATCTGGACGAAGAGCATCAGGGGCTCGCGCCAGCCGAACTG
TTCGCCAGGCTCAAGGCGCGCATGCCCGACGGCGAGGATCTCGTCGTGACCCATGGCGATGCCTGCTTGC
CGAATATCATGGTGGAAAATGGCCGCTTTTCTGGATTCATCGACTGTGGCCGGCTGGGTGTGGCGGACCG
CTATCAGGACATAGCGTTGGCTACCCGTGATATTGCTGAAGAGCTTGGCGGCGAATGGGCTGACCGCTTC
CTCGTGCTTTACGGTATCGCCGCTCCCGATTCGCAGCGCATCGCCTTCTATCGCCTTCTTGACGAGTTCT
TCTGAGGGGATCCGTCGAGGGCCCGGTACCTTTAAGACCAATGACTTACAAGGCAGCTGTAGATCTTAGC
CACTTTTTAAAAGAAAAGGGGGGACTGGAAGGGCTAGCTCACTCCCAACGAAGACAAGATCTGCTTTTTG
CTTGTACTGGGTCTCTCTGGTTAGACCAGATCTGAGCCTGGGAGCTCTCTGGCTAACTAGGGAACCCACT
GCTTAAGCCTCAATAAAGCTTGCCTTGAGTGCTTCAAGTAGTGTGTGCCCGTCTGTTGTGTGACTCTGGT
AACTAGAGATCCCTCAGACCCTTTTAGTCAGTGTGGAAAATCTCTAGCAGTAGTAGTTCATGTCATCTTA
TTATTCAGTATTTATAACTTGCAAAGAAATGAATATCAGAGAGTGAGAGGAACTTGTTTATTGCAGCTTA
TAATGGTTACAAATAAAGCAATAGCATCACAAATTTCACAAATAAAGCATTTTTTTCACTGCATTCTAGT
TGTGGTTTGTCCAAACTCATCAATGTATCTTATCATGTCTGGCTCTAGCTATCCCGCCCCTAACTCCGCC
CATCCCGCCCCTAACTCCGCCCAGTTCCGCCCATTCTCCGCCCCATGGCTGACTAATTTTTTTTATTTAT
GCAGAGGCCGAGGCCGCCTCGGCCTCTGAGCTATTCCAGAAGTAGTGAGGAGGCTTTTTTGGAGGCCTAG
GGACGTACCCAATTCGCCCTATAGTGAGTCGTATTACGCGCGCTCACTGGCCGTCGTTTTACAACGTCGT
GACTGGGAAAACCCTGGCGTTACCCAACTTAATCGCCTTGCAGCACATCCCCCTTTCGCCAGCTGGCGTA
ATAGCGAAGAGGCCCGCACCGATCGCCCTTCCCAACAGTTGCGCAGCCTGAATGGCGAATGGG
[124 nt withheld, positions 8534-8657]
C
[91 nt withheld, positions 8659-8749]
A
[49 nt withheld, positions 8751-8799]
CCTTTGACGTTGGAGTCCACGTTCTTT
[37 nt withheld, positions 8827-8863]
ACCCTATCTCGGTCTATTCTTTTGATTTATAAGGGATTTTGCCGATTTCGGCCTATTGGTTAAAAAATGA
GCTGATTTAACAAAAATTTAACGCGAATTTTAACAAAATATTAACGCTTACAATTT
Features (pLannotate 1.2.2; 30 found; start..end, strand, type, name):
     26..130     +  promoter       AmpR promoter: bla
    131..991     +  CDS            AmpR: β-lactamase; bla; confers resistance to ampicillin, carbenicillin, and related antibiotics
   1162..1750    +  rep_origin     ori: high-copy-number ColE1/pMB1/pBR322/pUC origin of replication
   1933..2025    +  CDS            lacI (fragment): lac repressor; lacI; The lac repressor binds to the lac operator to inhibit transcription in E. coli. This inhibition can be relieved by adding lactose or isopropyl-β-D-thiogalactopyranoside (IPTG).
   2038..2059    +  protein_bind   CAP binding site: CAP binding activates transcription in the presence of cAMP. E. coli catabolite activator protein
   2074..2104    +  promoter       lac promoter: promoter for the E. coli lac operon
   2112..2128    +  protein_bind   lac operator: The lac repressor binds to the lac operator to inhibit transcription in E. coli. This inhibition can be relieved by adding lactose or isopropyl-β-D-thiogalactopyranoside (IPTG). lac repressor encoded by lacI
   2173..2191    +  promoter       T3 promoter: promoter for bacteriophage T3 RNA polymerase
   2219..2445    +  promoter       RSV promoter: Rous sarcoma virus enhancer/promoter
   2446..2626    +  LTR            5' LTR (truncated): truncated 5' long terminal repeat (LTR) from HIV-1
   2673..2798    +  misc_feature   HIV-1 Ψ: packaging signal of human immunodeficiency virus type 1
   2782..3145    +  CDS            HIV-1 gag (fragment): gag protein from human immunodeficiency virus 1; gag
   3291..3524    +  misc_feature   RRE: The Rev response element (RRE) of HIV-1 allows for Rev-dependent mRNA export from the nucleus to the cytoplasm.
   3901..4001    +  CDS            Rev (fragment): human immunodeficiency virus 1 (HIV-1) Rev protein; rev; enhances nuclear export of unspliced and incompletely spliced viral mRNAs
   4020..4136    +  misc_feature   cPPT/CTS: central polypurine tract and central termination sequence of HIV-1
   4159..4462    +  enhancer       CMV enhancer: human cytomegalovirus immediate early enhancer
   4463..4666    +  promoter       CMV promoter: human cytomegalovirus (CMV) immediate early promoter
   4771..4795    +  protein_bind   attB1: mutant version of attB; recombination site for the Gateway® BP reaction BP Clonase™
   4801..5628    +  CDS            METTL1: TRMB_HUMAN - Also known as C12orf1 From Homo sapiens (Human).
   5633..5657    -  protein_bind   attB2: mutant version of attB; recombination site for the Gateway® BP reaction BP Clonase™
   5688..6276    +  misc_feature   WPRE: woodchuck hepatitis virus posttranscriptional regulatory element
   6319..6818    +  promoter       PGK promoter: mouse phosphoglycerate kinase 1 promoter
   6832..7635    +  CDS            NeoR/KanR: aminoglycoside phosphotransferase from Tn5; aph(3')-II (or nptII); confers resistance to neomycin, kanamycin, and G418 (Geneticin®)
   7656..7793    +  CDS            nef (fragment): NEF_HV1LA - Experimental evidence at protein level: Swiss-Prot protein existence level 1. Extracellular Nef protein targets CD4(+) T-lymphocytes for apoptosis by interacting with CXCR4 surface receptors. From Human immunodeficiency virus type 1 group M subtype B (isolate Lai) (HIV-1).
   7779..7959    +  LTR            5' LTR (truncated): truncated 5' long terminal repeat (LTR) from HIV-1
   8031..8152    +  polyA_signal   SV40 poly(A) signal: SV40 polyadenylation signal
   8192..8327    +  rep_origin     SV40 ori: SV40 origin of replication
   8348..8366    -  promoter       T7 promoter: promoter for bacteriophage T7 RNA polymerase
   8374..8529    +  CDS            lacZα (fragment): LacZα fragment of β-galactosidase; lacZ fragment
   8534..8962    +  rep_origin     f1 ori (sequence partly withheld): f1 bacteriophage origin of replication; arrow indicates direction of (+) strand synthesis
