[The description below was written by a language model from this plasmid's Addgene catalogue record and pLannotate feature annotations shown in this document.]
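Description:
pdest METTL1-CM Neo is a lentiviral transfer plasmid of about 9 kb for expressing a mutant form of human METTL1 in mammalian cells. It was made by Gateway recombination into the pdest Neo destination backbone. In bacteria it is selected with ampicillin (AmpR under its own bla promoter). The feature table annotates a ColE1/pUC-type origin, although the catalogue lists the plasmid as low copy and it is grown in a recombination-deficient strain suited to repeat-containing lentiviral vectors. An f1 origin, an SV40 origin and remnants of lac/lacZα and T3/T7 promoter sequences are backbone leftovers.

The viral portion has a third-generation-style layout. An RSV promoter drives a truncated HIV-1 5' LTR, followed by the Ψ packaging signal with a gag fragment, the RRE for Rev-dependent export of genomic RNA, and the cPPT/CTS. A truncated downstream LTR and an SV40 polyadenylation signal close the unit.

Between the LTRs, the CMV enhancer/promoter drives the 828 bp METTL1 open reading frame, which is flanked by attB1 and attB2 sites left by the Gateway reaction. No epitope tag is annotated. A WPRE follows to enhance transcript expression. A separate mouse PGK promoter drives NeoR, so transduced or transfected cells can be selected with G418.

The "CM" insert carries the LFPD>AFPA substitution at residues 160–163. METTL1 is a tRNA methyltransferase, and the associated publication concerns a methyltransferase-independent role for it in tRNA aminoacylation and oncogenic transformation. This suggests the mutant is a catalytically inactive version for comparison with wild-type protein, although the record does not spell out the abbreviation.
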