Addgene plasmid #223061: pdest METTL1-CM Neo
Purpose: METTL1-CM gene expression in mammalian cells
Depositing lab: Alejandro Gutierrez. Depositing organization: Boston Children's Hospital. Publication: A methyltransferase-independent role for METTL1 in tRNA aminoacylation and oncogenic transformation. Ali RH, Orellana EA, Lee SH, Chae YC, Chen Y, Clauwaert J, Kennedy AL, Gutierrez AE, Papke DJ, Valenzuela M, Silverman B, Falzetta A, Ficarro SB, Marto JA, Fletcher CDM, Perez-Atayde A, Alcindor T, Shimamura A, Prensner JR, Gregory RI, Gutierrez A. Mol Cell. 2025 Mar 6;85(5):948-961.e11. doi: 10.1016/j.molcel.2025.01.003. Epub 2025 Jan 31. PubMed 39892392.
Backbone
  Vector backbone: pdest Neo
  Vector type: Mammalian Expression, Lentiviral
  Selectable markers: Neomycin (select with G418)
Growth in bacteria
  Bacterial resistance: Ampicillin, 100 μg/mL
  Growth temperature: 37°C
  Growth strain: NEB Stable
  Copy number: Low Copy
Gene/Insert
  Gene/Insert name: METTL1-CM
  Species: H. sapiens (human)
  Insert size (bp): 828
  Mutation: 160-163 (LFPD>AFPA)
  Entrez Gene: METTL1 (a.k.a. C12orf1, TRM8, TRMT8, YDL201w)
  Promoter: CMV
  Cloning method: Gateway Cloning
  Sequencing primers: 5′ CGCAAATGGGCGGTAGGCGTG
Terms and licenses: Academic/Nonprofit Terms; Industry Terms: Not Available to Industry
How to cite: pdest METTL1-CM Neo was a gift from Alejandro Gutierrez (Addgene plasmid # 223061 ; http://n2t.net/addgene:223061 ; RRID:Addgene_223061)
